Addgene plasmid #12604: pET-21a(+)-IS200
Depositing lab: SeWon Suh. Depositing organization: Seoul National University. Publication: Crystal structure of a metal ion-bound IS200 transposase. Lee HH, Yoon JY, Kim HS, Kang JY, Kim KH, Kim DJ, Ha JY, Mikami B, Yoon HJ, Suh SW. J Biol Chem. 2006 Feb 17. 281(7):4261-6. 10.1074/jbc.M511567200 PubMed 16340015.
Backbone
  Vector backbone: pET-21a(+)
  Backbone manufacturer: Novagen
  Backbone size w/o insert (bp): 5443
  Vector type: Bacterial Expression
Growth in bacteria
  Bacterial resistance: Ampicillin, 100 μg/mL
  Growth temperature: 37°C
  Growth strain: DH5alpha
  Copy number: Low Copy
Gene/Insert
  Gene/Insert name: IS200 transposase (alt name: SSO1474)
  Species: Sulfolobus solfataricus
  Insert size (bp): 399
  GenBank ID: AAK41701
  Entrez Gene: SSO1474
  Cloning method: Restriction Enzyme; 5′ cloning site NdeI (not destroyed); 3′ cloning site XhoI (not destroyed)
  Sequencing primers: 5′ T7; 3′ T7
Terms and licenses: Academic/Nonprofit Terms; Industry Terms: Not Available to Industry
How to cite: pET-21a(+)-IS200 was a gift from SeWon Suh (Addgene plasmid # 12604 ; http://n2t.net/addgene:12604 ; RRID:Addgene_12604)
