[The description below was written by a language model from this plasmid's Addgene catalogue record and pLannotate feature annotations shown in this document.]
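Description:
pET-21a(+)-IS200 is a bacterial expression plasmid built on the Novagen pET-21a(+) backbone and carrying the IS200 transposase gene (SSO1474) of the archaeon Sulfolobus solfataricus. The 399 bp coding region was inserted between the NdeI and XhoI sites, both of which remain intact. The full sequenced record is 5,768 nt. The plasmid replicates in E. coli from a pBR322-type ColE1/pMB1 origin accompanied by the rop gene and the bom region, consistent with the low copy number listed in the catalogue. It is selected with ampicillin through the β-lactamase gene and its own promoter. An f1 origin is also present, which would allow single-stranded DNA production with helper phage. The short tetracycline-resistance fragments and the predicted E. coli ORF in the annotation are non-functional remnants of pBR322 ancestry.

Expression is driven by a T7 promoter fused to a lac operator, followed by the efficient T7 gene 10 ribosome binding site and closed by the T7 terminator. The plasmid-borne lacI gene supplies repressor to keep the cassette silent until IPTG is added, in a host that provides T7 RNA polymerase. The feature table does not annotate the transposase itself, but the unannotated gap between the ribosome binding site and the downstream tag matches the expected position and size of the insert. A histidine tag (six codons, annotated as a fragment of a longer His tag) sits just after this gap. Cloning through XhoI would normally place it in frame at the C-terminus for metal-affinity purification, although the record does not explicitly say the tag is fused. The associated publication reports a crystal structure of the metal ion-bound transposase, which indicates that the plasmid was used for recombinant protein production for structural work.
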