Features (pLannotate 1.2.2; 18 found; start..end, strand, type, name):
     50..97      -  terminator     T7 terminator: transcription terminator for bacteriophage T7 RNA polymerase
    105..154     -  CDS            SET1 (fragment): solubility-enhancement tag derived from T7 phage gene 10B
    164..181     -  CDS            9xHis (fragment): 9xHis affinity tag
    600..622     -  RBS            RBS: efficient ribosome binding site from bacteriophage T7 gene 10 (Olins and Rangwala, 1989)
    637..661     -  protein_bind   lac operator: The lac repressor binds to the lac operator to inhibit transcription in E. coli. This inhibition can be relieved by adding lactose or isopropyl-β-D-thiogalactopyranoside (IPTG). lac repressor encoded by lacI
    662..680     -  promoter       T7 promoter: promoter for bacteriophage T7 RNA polymerase
    702..981     +  CDS            TcR (fragment): tetracycline efflux protein; tet; confers resistance to tetracycline
    989..1066    +  promoter       lacI promoter: lacI
   1067..2149    +  CDS            lacI: lac repressor; lacI; The lac repressor binds to the lac operator to inhibit transcription in E. coli. This inhibition can be relieved by adding lactose or isopropyl-β-D-thiogalactopyranoside (IPTG).
   2162..2183    +  protein_bind   CAP binding site: CAP binding activates transcription in the presence of cAMP. E. coli catabolite activator protein
   2198..2489    +  CDS            TcR (fragment): tetracycline efflux protein; tet; confers resistance to tetracycline
   2561..2941    -  CDS            YPB1_ECOLX: Protein predicted: Swiss-Prot protein existence level 4. From Escherichia coli.
   2958..3149    +  CDS            rop: Rop protein, which maintains plasmids at low copy number; rop
   3251..3390    +  misc_feature   bom: basis of mobility region from pBR322
   3576..4164    -  rep_origin     ori: high-copy-number ColE1/pMB1/pBR322/pUC origin of replication
   4335..5195    -  CDS            AmpR: β-lactamase; bla; confers resistance to ampicillin, carbenicillin, and related antibiotics
   5196..5300    -  promoter       AmpR promoter: bla
   5353..13      -  rep_origin     f1 ori (across the origin) (sequence partly withheld): f1 bacteriophage origin of replication; arrow indicates direction of (+) strand synthesis
>Addgene plasmid #12604 | pET-21a(+)-IS200 | addgene full sequence | sequence record 356182 | Addgene NGS Result
CTACAGGGCGCGTCCCATTCGCCAATCCGGATATAGTTCCTCCTTTCAGCAAAAAACCCCTCAAGACCCG
TTTAGAGGCCCCAAGGGGTTATGCTAGTTATTGCTCAGCGGTGGCAGCAGCCAACTCAGCTTCCTTTCGG
GCTTTGTTAGCAGCCGGATCTCAGTGGTGGTGGTGGTGGTGCTCGAGTTACTCCTCTTCACCTTCTTTCC
TCCACTGTTCCTCTATGTACTTCTTGATAACTTCACTGGATACGTTACCGGCTGTTGCCACGAAATAGCT
TCTAGTCCATAATTTCCCTTTATTCAGTTGTGGGAATTTCTTTAAGATAAGTCTTGCCGATTTCCCCTTG
AAGTAGTTTGCTAGATATGATGGTGCGTATCTTGGTGGGCAGTTTACGAAGAGGTGTATGTGATCTGGCA
TTACTTCAAGGGCTATTATTTCGCAACCGAGTTCTTCTGCAATGGACTTCAGTACCTCTTTAGTGTACTC
GGCGATTTCGTTGACTAATGTGTTTCTACGATGTTTTGGTATCCATACGAAATGGTAGTTGCATAGGTAC
TTTGTATGACGTGTAGATTTCAGTTCCACCATATGTATATCTCCTTCTTAAAGTTAAACAAAATTATTTC
TAGAGGGGAATTGTTATCCGCTCACAATTCCCCTATAGTGAGTCGTATTAATTTCGCGGGATCGAGATCT
CGATCCTCTACGCCGGACGCATCGTGGCCGGCATCACCGGCGCCACAGGTGCGGTTGCTGGCGCCTATAT
CGCCGACATCACCGATGGGGAAGATCGGGCTCGCCACTTCGGGCTCATGAGCGCTTGTTTCGGCGTGGGT
ATGGTGGCAGGCCCCGTGGCCGGGGGACTGTTGGGCGCCATCTCCTTGCATGCACCATTCCTTGCGGCGG
CGGTGCTCAACGGCCTCAACCTACTACTGGGCTGCTTCCTAATGCAGGAGTCGCATAAGGGAGAGCGTCG
AGATCCCGGACACCATCGAATGGCGCAAAACCTTTCGCGGTATGGCATGATAGCGCCCGGAAGAGAGTCA
ATTCAGGGTGGTGAATGTGAAACCAGTAACGTTATACGATGTCGCAGAGTATGCCGGTGTCTCTTATCAG
ACCGTTTCCCGCGTGGTGAACCAGGCCAGCCACGTTTCTGCGAAAACGCGGGAAAAAGTGGAAGCGGCGA
TGGCGGAGCTGAATTACATTCCCAACCGCGTGGCACAACAACTGGCGGGCAAACAGTCGTTGCTGATTGG
CGTTGCCACCTCCAGTCTGGCCCTGCACGCGCCGTCGCAAATTGTCGCGGCGATTAAATCTCGCGCCGAT
CAACTGGGTGCCAGCGTGGTGGTGTCGATGGTAGAACGAAGCGGCGTCGAAGCCTGTAAAGCGGCGGTGC
ACAATCTTCTCGCGCAACGCGTCAGTGGGCTGATCATTAACTATCCGCTGGATGACCAGGATGCCATTGC
TGTGGAAGCTGCCTGCACTAATGTTCCGGCGTTATTTCTTGATGTCTCTGACCAGACACCCATCAACAGT
ATTATTTTCTCCCATGAAGACGGTACGCGACTGGGCGTGGAGCATCTGGTCGCATTGGGTCACCAGCAAA
TCGCGCTGTTAGCGGGCCCATTAAGTTCTGTCTCGGCGCGTCTGCGTCTGGCTGGCTGGCATAAATATCT
CACTCGCAATCAAATTCAGCCGATAGCGGAACGGGAAGGCGACTGGAGTGCCATGTCCGGTTTTCAACAA
ACCATGCAAATGCTGAATGAGGGCATCGTTCCCACTGCGATGCTGGTTGCCAACGATCAGATGGCGCTGG
GCGCAATGCGCGCCATTACCGAGTCCGGGCTGCGCGTTGGTGCGGATATCTCGGTAGTGGGATACGACGA
TACCGAAGACAGCTCATGTTATATCCCGCCGTTAACCACCATCAAACAGGATTTTCGCCTGCTGGGGCAA
ACCAGCGTGGACCGCTTGCTGCAACTCTCTCAGGGCCAGGCGGTGAAGGGCAATCAGCTGTTGCCCGTCT
CACTGGTGAAAAGAAAAACCACCCTGGCGCCCAATACGCAAACCGCCTCTCCCCGCGCGTTGGCCGATTC
ATTAATGCAGCTGGCACGACAGGTTTCCCGACTGGAAAGCGGGCAGTGAGCGCAACGCAATTAATGTAAG
TTAGCTCACTCATTAGGCACCGGGATCTCGACCGATGCCCTTGAGAGCCTTCAACCCAGTCAGCTCCTTC
CGGTGGGCGCGGGGCATGACTATCGTCGCCGCACTTATGACTGTCTTCTTTATCATGCAACTCGTAGGAC
AGGTGCCGGCAGCGCTCTGGGTCATTTTCGGCGAGGACCGCTTTCGCTGGAGCGCGACGATGATCGGCCT
GTCGCTTGCGGTATTCGGAATCTTGCACGCCCTCGCTCAAGCCTTCGTCACTGGTCCCGCCACCAAACGT
TTCGGCGAGAAGCAGGCCATTATCGCCGGCATGGCGGCCCCACGGGTGCGCATGATCGTGCTCCTGTCGT
TGAGGACCCGGCTAGGCTGGCGGGGTTGCCTTACTGGTTAGCAGAATGAATCACCGATACGCGAGCGAAC
GTGAAGCGACTGCTGCTGCAAAACGTCTGCGACCTGAGCAACAACATGAATGGTCTTCGGTTTCCGTGTT
TCGTAAAGTCTGGAAACGCGGAAGTCAGCGCCCTGCACCATTATGTTCCGGATCTGCATCGCAGGATGCT
GCTGGCTACCCTGTGGAACACCTACATCTGTATTAACGAAGCGCTGGCATTGACCCTGAGTGATTTTTCT
CTGGTCCCGCCGCATCCATACCGCCAGTTGTTTACCCTCACAACGTTCCAGTAACCGGGCATGTTCATCA
TCAGTAACCCGTATCGTGAGCATCCTCTCTCGTTTCATCGGTATCATTACCCCCATGAACAGAAATCCCC
CTTACACGGAGGCATCAGTGACCAAACAGGAAAAAACCGCCCTTAACATGGCCCGCTTTATCAGAAGCCA
GACATTAACGCTTCTGGAGAAACTCAACGAGCTGGACGCGGATGAACAGGCAGACATCTGTGAATCGCTT
CACGACCACGCTGATGAGCTTTACCGCAGCTGCCTCGCGCGTTTCGGTGATGACGGTGAAAACCTCTGAC
ACATGCAGCTCCCGGAGACGGTCACAGCTTGTCTGTAAGCGGATGCCGGGAGCAGACAAGCCCGTCAGGG
CGCGTCAGCGGGTGTTGGCGGGTGTCGGGGCGCAGCCATGACCCAGTCACGTAGCGATAGCGGAGTGTAT
ACTGGCTTAACTATGCGGCATCAGAGCAGATTGTACTGAGAGTGCACCATTGCGGTGTGAAATACCGCAC
AGATGCGTAAGGAGAAAATACCGCATCAGGCGCTCTTCCGCTTCCTCGCTCACTGACTCGCTGCGCTCGG
TCGTTCGGCTGCGGCGAGCGGTATCAGCTCACTCAAAGGCGGTAATACGGTTATCCACAGAATCAGGGGA
TAACGCAGGAAAGAACATGTGAGCAAAAGGCCAGCAAAAGGCCAGGAACCGTAAAAAGGCCGCGTTGCTG
GCGTTTTTCCATAGGCTCCGCCCCCCTGACGAGCATCACAAAAATCGACGCTCAAGTCAGAGGTGGCGAA
ACCCGACAGGACTATAAAGATACCAGGCGTTTCCCCCTGGAAGCTCCCTCGTGCGCTCTCCTGTTCCGAC
CCTGCCGCTTACCGGATACCTGTCCGCCTTTCTCCCTTCGGGAAGCGTGGCGCTTTCTCATAGCTCACGC
TGTAGGTATCTCAGTTCGGTGTAGGTCGTTCGCTCCAAGCTGGGCTGTGTGCACGAACCCCCCGTTCAGC
CCGACCGCTGCGCCTTATCCGGTAACTATCGTCTTGAGTCCAACCCGGTAAGACACGACTTATCGCCACT
GGCAGCAGCCACTGGTAACAGGATTAGCAGAGCGAGGTATGTAGGCGGTGCTACAGAGTTCTTGAAGTGG
TGGCCTAACTACGGCTACACTAGAAGGACAGTATTTGGTATCTGCGCTCTGCTGAAGCCAGTTACCTTCG
GAAAAAGAGTTGGTAGCTCTTGATCCGGCAAACAAACCACCGCTGGTAGCGGTGGTTTTTTTGTTTGCAA
GCAGCAGATTACGCGCAGAAAAAAAGGATCTCAAGAAGATCCTTTGATCTTTTCTACGGGGTCTGACGCT
CAGTGGAACGAAAACTCACGTTAAGGGATTTTGGTCATGAGATTATCAAAAAGGATCTTCACCTAGATCC
TTTTAAATTAAAAATGAAGTTTTAAATCAATCTAAAGTATATATGAGTAAACTTGGTCTGACAGTTACCA
ATGCTTAATCAGTGAGGCACCTATCTCAGCGATCTGTCTATTTCGTTCATCCATAGTTGCCTGACTCCCC
GTCGTGTAGATAACTACGATACGGGAGGGCTTACCATCTGGCCCCAGTGCTGCAATGATACCGCGAGACC
CACGCTCACCGGCTCCAGATTTATCAGCAATAAACCAGCCAGCCGGAAGGGCCGAGCGCAGAAGTGGTCC
TGCAACTTTATCCGCCTCCATCCAGTCTATTAATTGTTGCCGGGAAGCTAGAGTAAGTAGTTCGCCAGTT
AATAGTTTGCGCAACGTTGTTGCCATTGCTGCAGGCATCGTGGTGTCACGCTCGTCGTTTGGTATGGCTT
CATTCAGCTCCGGTTCCCAACGATCAAGGCGAGTTACATGATCCCCCATGTTGTGCAAAAAAGCGGTTAG
CTCCTTCGGTCCTCCGATCGTTGTCAGAAGTAAGTTGGCCGCAGTGTTATCACTCATGGTTATGGCAGCA
CTGCATAATTCTCTTACTGTCATGCCATCCGTAAGATGCTTTTCTGTGACTGGTGAGTACTCAACCAAGT
CATTCTGAGAATAGTGTATGCGGCGACCGAGTTGCTCTTGCCCGGCGTCAATACGGGATAATACCGCGCC
ACATAGCAGAACTTTAAAAGTGCTCATCATTGGAAAACGTTCTTCGGGGCGAAAACTCTCAAGGATCTTA
CCGCTGTTGAGATCCAGTTCGATGTAACCCACTCGTGCACCCAACTGATCTTCAGCATCTTTTACTTTCA
CCAGCGTTTCTGGGTGAGCAAAAACAGGAAGGCAAAATGCCGCAAAAAAGGGAATAAGGGCGACACGGAA
ATGTTGAATACTCATACTCTTCCTTTTTCAATATTATTGAAGCATTTATCAGGGTTATTGTCTCATGAGC
GGATACATATTTGAATGTATTTAGAAAAATAAACAAATAGGGGTTCCGCGCACATTTCCCCGAAAAGTGC
CACCTAAATTGTAAGCGTTAATATTTTGTTAAAATTCGCGTTAAATTTTTGTTAAATCAGCTCATTTTTT
AACCAATAGGCCGAAATCGGCAAAATCCCTTATAAATCAAAAGAATAGACCGAGATAGGGT
[37 nt withheld, positions 5452-5488]
AAAGAACGTGGACTCCAACGTCAAAGG
[49 nt withheld, positions 5516-5564]
T
[91 nt withheld, positions 5566-5656]
G
[111 nt withheld, positions 5658-5768]
